>Addgene plasmid #114926 | FEI1 X037_pECIA14 | addgene full sequence | sequence record 227246 | Addgene NGS Result
GTAAAACGACGGCCAGTGAATTAATTCGTTGCAGGACAGGATGTGGTGCCCGATGTGACTAGCTCTTTGC
TGCAGGCCGTCCTATCCTCTGGTTCCGATAAGAGACCCAGAACTCCGGCCCCCCACCGCCCACCGCCACC
CCCATACATATGTGGTACGCAAGTAAGAGTGCCTGCGCATGCCCCATGTGCCCCACCAAGAGCTTTGCAT
CCCATACAAGTCCCCAAAGTGGAGAACCGAACCAATTCTTCGCGGGCAGAACAAAAGCTTCTGCACACGT
CTCCACTCGAATTTGGAGCCGGCCGGCGTGTGCAAAAGAGGTGAATCGAACGAAAGACCCGTGTGTAAAG
CCGCGTTTCCAAAATGTATAAAACCGAGAGCATCTGGCCAATGTGCATCAGTTGTGGTCAGCAGCAAAAT
CAAGTGAATCATCTCAGTGCAACTAAAGGGGGGATCCGATCTCAATATGAAGTTATGCATATTACTGGCC
GTCGTGGCCTTTGTTGGCCTCTCGCTCGGGAGTCCTGACGGCGAGGCGCTTCTGAGCTTCAGAAATGCAG
TTACTAGATCAGATAGTTTCATCCATCAGTGGAGACCGGAAGATCCAGATCCATGTAACTGGAACGGAGT
GACATGTGATGCAAAAACGAAAAGAGTTATAACCTTGAATCTTACTTATCACAAAATAATGGGACCTTTA
CCTCCTGATATTGGAAAGTTGGACCATTTAAGGCTTTTAATGCTTCACAACAATGCTTTATATGGAGCAA
TACCTACAGCATTGGGAAATTGCACAGCATTGGAGGAAATTCACTTGCAGAGTAACTACTTCACTGGACC
AATCCCAGCTGAAATGGGAGACCTGCCTGGCCTTCAAAAGCTGGACATGTCAAGCAACACTCTCAGTGGA
CCTATCCCTGCTTCGCTTGGGCAGTTAAAAAAGCTTAGTAACTTCAATGTCTCGAACAACTTCCTGGTGG
GGCAAATACCTTCAGACGGAGTGCTCTCTGGATTTTCTAAGAACTCCTTCATTGGAAATCTTAACTTGTG
TGGAAAGCATGTTGATGTCGTGTGCCAAGATGATAGTGGAAACCCTTCATCACATTCTCAATCAGGTCAA
AATCAAAAGAAAAACTCTCTGGAGGTGCTGTTCCAGGGACCAAGCGGCAATCCCGGCGGCGATCTGGCCC
CCCAGATGCTGCGCGAGCTGCAGGAGACCAATGCCGCCCTGCAGGACGTGCGCGAGCTGCTGCGCCACCG
CGTGAAGGAGATCACCTTCCTGAAGAACACCGTGATGGAGTGCGACGCCTGCGGCATGCAGCCCTCTAGA
GGCTCCGGCTCCATCATCCCAGTTGAGGAGGAGAACCCGGACTTCTGGAACCGCGAGGCAGCCGAGGCCC
TGGGTGCCGCCAAGAAGCTGCAGCCTGCACAGACAGCCGCCAAGAACCTCATCATCTTCCTGGGCGATGG
GATGGGGGTGTCTACGGTGACAGCTGCCAGGATCCTAAAAGGGCAGAAGAAGGACAAACTGGGGCCTGAG
ATACCCCTGGCCATGGACCGCTTCCCATATGTGGCTCTGTCCAAGACATACAATGTAGACAAACATGTGC
CAGACAGTGGAGCCACAGCCACGGCCTACCTGTGCGGGGTCAAGGGCAACTTCCAGACCATTGGCTTGAG
TGCAGCCGCCCGCTTTAACCAGTGCAACACGACACGCGGCAACGAGGTCATCTCCGTGATGAATCGGGCC
AAGAAAGCAGGGAAGTCAGTGGGAGTGGTAACCACCACACGAGTGCAGCACGCCTCGCCAGCCGGCACCT
ACGCCCACACGGTGAACCGCAACTGGTACTCGGACGCCGACGTGCCTGCCTCGGCCCGCCAGGAGGGGTG
CCAGGACATCGCTACGCAGCTCATCTCCAACATGGACATTGACGTGATCCTAGGTGGAGGCCGAAAGTAC
ATGTTTCGCATGGGAACCCCAGACCCTGAGTACCCAGATGACTACAGCCAAGGTGGGACCAGGCTGGACG
GGAAGAATCTGGTGCAGGAATGGCTGGCGAAGCGCCAGGGTGCCCGGTATGTGTGGAACCGCACTGAGCT
CATGCAGGCTTCCCTGGACCCGTCTGTGACCCATCTCATGGGTCTCTTTGAGCCTGGAGACATGAAATAC
GAGATCCACCGAGACTCCACACTGGACCCCTCCCTGATGGAGATGACAGAGGCTGCCCTGCGCCTGCTGA
GCAGGAACCCCCGCGGCTTCTTCCTCTTCGTGGAGGGTGGTCGCATCGACCATGGTCATCATGAAAGCAG
GGCTTACCGGGCACTGACTGAGACGATCATGTTCGACGACGCCATTGAGAGGGCGGGCCAGCTCACCAGC
GAGGAGGACACGCTGAGCCTCGTCACTGCCGACCACTCCCACGTCTTCTCCTTCGGAGGCTACCCCCTGC
GAGGGAGCTCCATCTTCGGGCTGGCCCCTGGCAAGGCCCGGGACAGGAAGGCCTACACGGTCCTCCTATA
CGGAAACGGTCCAGGCTATGTGCTCAAGGACGGCGCCCGGCCGGATGTTACCGAGAGCGAGAGCGGGAGC
CCCGAGTATCGGCAGCAGTCAGCAGTGCCCCTGGACGAAGAGACCCACGCAGGCGAGGACGTGGCGGTGT
TCGCGCGCGGCCCGCAGGCGCACCTGGTTCACGGCGTGCAGGAGCAGACCTTCATAGCGCACGTCATGGC
CTTCGCCGCCTGCCTGGAGCCCTACACCGCCTGCGACCTGGCGCCCCCCGCCGGCACCACCGACGCCGCG
CACCCGGGTTCTAGAGGAAGCACCTCCGGCGATAACGATTACAAGGATGATGATGATAAGGCCAGCGGCA
CCGGTCATCATCACCATCACCATTGAGTTTAAACCCGCTGATCAGCCTCGACTGTGCCTTCTAAGGCCTG
AGCTCGCTGATCAGCCTCGATCGAGGATCCAGACATGATAAGATACATTGATGAGTTTGGACAAACCACA
ACTAGAATGCAGTGAAAAAAATGCTTTATTTGTGAAATTTGTGATGCTATTGCTTTATTTGTAACCATTA
TAAGCTGCAATAAACAAGTTAACAACAACAATTGCATTCATTTTATGTTTCAGGTTCAGGGGGAGGTGTG
GGAGGTTTTTTAAAGCAAGTAAAACCTCTACAAATGTGGTATGGCTGATTATGATCAGTCGACCTGCAGG
CATGCAAGCTTGGCGTAATCATGGTCATAGCTGTTTCCTGTGTGAAATTGTTATCCGCTCACAATTCCAC
ACAACATACGAGCCGGAAGCATAAAGTGTAAAGCCTGGGGTGCCTAATGAGTGAGCTAACTCACATTAAT
TGCGTTGCGCTCACTGCCCGCTTTCCAGTCGGGAAACCTGTCGTGCCAGCTGCATTAATGAATCGGCCAA
CGCGCGGGGAGAGGCGGTTTGCGTATTGGGCGCTCTTCCGCTTCCTCGCTCACTGACTCGCTGCGCTCGG
TCGTTCGGCTGCGGCGAGCGGTATCAGCTCACTCAAAGGCGGTAATACGGTTATCCACAGAATCAGGGGA
TAACGCAGGAAAGAACATGTGAGCAAAAGGCCAGCAAAAGGCCAGGAACCGTAAAAAGGCCGCGTTGCTG
GCGTTTTTCCATAGGCTCCGCCCCCCTGACGAGCATCACAAAAATCGACGCTCAAGTCAGAGGTGGCGAA
ACCCGACAGGACTATAAAGATACCAGGCGTTTCCCCCTGGAAGCTCCCTCGTGCGCTCTCCTGTTCCGAC
CCTGCCGCTTACCGGATACCTGTCCGCCTTTCTCCCTTCGGGAAGCGTGGCGCTTTCTCATAGCTCACGC
TGTAGGTATCTCAGTTCGGTGTAGGTCGTTCGCTCCAAGCTGGGCTGTGTGCACGAACCCCCCGTTCAGC
CCGACCGCTGCGCCTTATCCGGTAACTATCGTCTTGAGTCCAACCCGGTAAGACACGACTTATCGCCACT
GGCAGCAGCCACTGGTAACAGGATTAGCAGAGCGAGGTATGTAGGCGGTGCTACAGAGTTCTTGAAGTGG
TGGCCTAACTACGGCTACACTAGAAGAACAGTATTTGGTATCTGCGCTCTGCTGAAGCCAGTTACCTTCG
GAAAAAGAGTTGGTAGCTCTTGATCCGGCAAACAAACCACCGCTGGTAGCGGTGGTTTTTTTGTTTGCAA
GCAGCAGATTACGCGCAGAAAAAAAGGATCTCAAGAAGATCCTTTGATCTTTTCTACGGGGTCTGACGCT
CAGTGGAACGAAAACTCACGTTAAGGGATTTTGGTCATGAGATTATCAAAAAGGATCTTCACCTAGATCC
TTTTAAATTAAAAATGAAGTTTTAAATCAATCTAAAGTATATATGAGTAAACTTGGTCTGACAGTTACCA
ATGCTTAATCAGTGAGGCACCTATCTCAGCGATCTGTCTATTTCGTTCATCCATAGTTGCCTGACTCCCC
GTCGTGTAGATAACTACGATACGGGAGGGCTTACCATCTGGCCCCAGTGCTGCAATGATACCGCGAGACC
CACGCTCACCGGCTCCAGATTTATCAGCAATAAACCAGCCAGCCGGAAGGGCCGAGCGCAGAAGTGGTCC
TGCAACTTTATCCGCCTCCATCCAGTCTATTAATTGTTGCCGGGAAGCTAGAGTAAGTAGTTCGCCAGTT
AATAGTTTGCGCAACGTTGTTGCCATTGCTACAGGCATCGTGGTGTCACGCTCGTCGTTTGGTATGGCTT
CATTCAGCTCCGGTTCCCAACGATCAAGGCGAGTTACATGATCCCCCATGTTGTGCAAAAAAGCGGTTAG
CTCCTTCGGTCCTCCGATCGTTGTCAGAAGTAAGTTGGCCGCAGTGTTATCACTCATGGTTATGGCAGCA
CTGCATAATTCTCTTACTGTCATGCCATCCGTAAGATGCTTTTCTGTGACTGGTGAGTACTCAACCAAGT
CATTCTGAGAATAGTGTATGCGGCGACCGAGTTGCTCTTGCCCGGCGTCAATACGGGATAATACCGCGCC
ACATAGCAGAACTTTAAAAGTGCTCATCATTGGAAAACGTTCTTCGGGGCGAAAACTCTCAAGGATCTTA
CCGCTGTTGAGATCCAGTTCGATGTAACCCACTCGTGCACCCAACTGATCTTCAGCATCTTTTACTTTCA
CCAGCGTTTCTGGGTGAGCAAAAACAGGAAGGCAAAATGCCGCAAAAAAGGGAATAAGGGCGACACGGAA
ATGTTGAATACTCATACTCTTCCTTTTTCAATATTATTGAAGCATTTATCAGGGTTATTGTCTCATGAGC
GGATACATATTTGAATGTATTTAGAAAAATAAACAAATAGGGGTTCCGCGCACATTTCCCCGAAAAGTGC
CACCTGACGTCTAAGAAACCATTATTATCATGACATTAACCTATAAAAATAGGCGTATCACGAGGCCCTT
TCGTCTCGCGCGTTTCGGTGATGACGGTGAAAACCTCTGACACATGCAGCTCCCGGAGACGGTCACAGCT
TGTCTGTAAGCGGATGCCGGGAGCAGACAAGCCCGTCAGGGCGCGTCAGCGGGTGTTGGCGGGTGTCGGG
GCTGGCTTAACTATGCGGCATCAGAGCAGATTGTACTGAGAGTGCACCATATGCGGTGTGAAATACCGCA
CAGATGCGTAAGGAGAAAATACCGCATCAGGCGCCATTCGCCATTCAGGCTGCGCAACTGTTGGGAAGGG
CGATCGGTGCGGGCCTCTTCGCTATTACGCCAGCTGGCGAAAGGGGGATGTGCTGCAAGGCGATTAAGTT
GGGTAACGCCAGGGTTTTCCCAGTCACGACGTT
Features (pLannotate 1.2.2; 19 found; start..end, strand, type, name):
     23..449     +  promoter       MT promoter: Drosophila metallothionein promoter
    467..520     +  sig_peptide    BiP signal sequence: Drosophila BiP signal sequence
    521..1138    +  CDS            FEI1 (fragment): FEI1_ARATH - Experimental evidence at protein level: Swiss-Prot protein existence level 1. Involved in the signaling pathway that regulates cell wall function, including cellulose biosynthesis, likely via an 1- aminocyclopropane-1-carboxylic acid (ACC)-mediated signal (a precursor of ethylene). From Arabidopsis thaliana (Mouse-ear cress).
   1175..1354    +  CDS            Comp (fragment): COMP_RAT - Experimental evidence at protein level: Swiss-Prot protein existence level 1. May play a role in the structural integrity of cartilage via its interaction with other extracellular matrix proteins such as the collagens and fibronectin. Can mediate the interaction of chondrocytes with the cartilage extracellular matrix through interaction with cell surface integrin receptors. Could play a role in the pathogenesis of osteoarthritis. Potent suppressor of apoptosis in both primary chondrocytes and transformed cells. Suppresses apoptosis by blocking the activation of caspase-3 and by indu
   1342..2794    +  CDS            SEAP (fragment): secreted alkaline phosphatase from human placenta The natural enzyme has a C-terminal transmembrane sequence that is replaced by a GPI anchor.
   2831..2860    +  CDS            2xFLAG (fragment): two tandem FLAG® epitope tags
   2966..3100    -  polyA_signal   SV40 poly(A) signal: SV40 polyadenylation signal
   3123..3207    -  CDS            large T antigen (fragment): large T antigen from SV40 (simian virus 40)
   3207..3231    +  misc_feature   MCS (fragment): pUC18/19 multiple cloning site
   3268..3284    -  protein_bind   lac operator: The lac repressor binds to the lac operator to inhibit transcription in E. coli. This inhibition can be relieved by adding lactose or isopropyl-β-D-thiogalactopyranoside (IPTG). lac repressor encoded by lacI
   3292..3322    -  promoter       lac promoter: promoter for the E. coli lac operon
   3337..3358    -  protein_bind   CAP binding site: CAP binding activates transcription in the presence of cAMP. E. coli catabolite activator protein
   3371..3463    -  CDS            lacI (fragment): lac repressor; lacI; The lac repressor binds to the lac operator to inhibit transcription in E. coli. This inhibition can be relieved by adding lactose or isopropyl-β-D-thiogalactopyranoside (IPTG).
   3646..4234    -  rep_origin     ori: high-copy-number ColE1/pMB1/pBR322/pUC origin of replication
   4405..5265    -  CDS            AmpR: β-lactamase; bla; confers resistance to ampicillin, carbenicillin, and related antibiotics
   5266..5370    -  promoter       AmpR promoter: bla
   5465..5500    +  CDS            rop (fragment): Rop protein, which maintains plasmids at low copy number; rop
   5602..5701    +  misc_feature   bom (fragment): basis of mobility region from pBR322
   5707..21      -  CDS            lacZα (fragment) (across the origin): LacZα fragment of β-galactosidase; lacZ fragment
