[The description below was written by a language model from this plasmid's Addgene catalogue record and pLannotate feature annotations shown in this document.]
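Description:
FEI1 X037_pECIA14 is an insect-cell expression plasmid built on the pECIA14 backbone and designed for secreted protein production in Drosophila cell culture. It is maintained in E. coli as a high-copy plasmid through a ColE1/pUC-type origin and selected with ampicillin via the β-lactamase gene. The remaining bacterial annotations (lac promoter/operator, and lacZα, lacI, rop and bom fragments) are remnants of the pUC/pBR322-derived cloning backbone and have no stated role in the construct. No selectable marker for insect cells is annotated.

The expression cassette is driven by the Drosophila metallothionein promoter, which is induced with copper sulfate. A Drosophila BiP signal sequence directs the product into the secretory pathway. It is followed by the extracellular domain of the Arabidopsis thaliana leucine-rich repeat receptor kinase FEI1 (AT1G31420), inserted by ligation-independent cloning. FEI1 is annotated as acting in signalling that regulates cell wall function and cellulose biosynthesis. The ectodomain is fused at its C-terminus to the pentamerising coiled-coil helix of rat COMP, human placental alkaline phosphatase, a FLAG epitope and, according to the depositor, a hexahistidine tag that is not separately annotated in the feature table. An SV40 polyadenylation signal lies downstream.

In this arrangement, pentamerisation by COMP increases avidity so that weak ectodomain interactions can be captured. The alkaline phosphatase provides an enzymatic readout, and the epitope tags allow detection or purification. The plasmid is the "prey" half of an extracellular interaction assay pair, intended for use with the matching bait vector FEI1 X037_pECIA2. It belongs to a collection used to map the interaction network among Arabidopsis LRR receptor kinase extracellular domains.
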