Addgene plasmid #114926: FEI1 X037_pECIA14
Purpose: Prey vector FEI1 X037_pECIA14 should be used with bait vector FEI1 X037_pECIA2.
Depositing lab: Youssef Belkhadir. Depositing organization: Gregor Mendel Institute of Molecular Plant Biology. Publication: An extracellular network of Arabidopsis leucine-rich repeat receptor kinases. Smakowska-Luzan E, Mott GA, Parys K, Stegmann M, Howton TC, Layeghifard M, Neuhold J, Lehner A, Kong J, Grunwald K, Weinberger N, Satbhai SB, Mayer D, Busch W, Madalinski M, Stolt-Bergner P, Provart NJ, Mukhtar MS, Zipfel C, Desveaux D, Guttman DS, Belkhadir Y. Nature. 2018 Jan 18;553(7688):342-346. doi: 10.1038/nature25184. Epub 2018 Jan 10. PubMed 29320478.
Backbone
  Vector backbone: pECIA14
  Backbone manufacturer: Chris Garcia (Addgene plasmid # 47051)
  Vector type: Insect Expression
Growth in bacteria
  Bacterial resistance: Ampicillin, 100 μg/mL
  Growth temperature: 37°C
  Growth strain: DH5alpha
  Copy number: High Copy
Gene/Insert
  Gene/Insert name: AT1G31420
  Species: A. thaliana (mustard weed)
  Promoter: Metallothionein (Copper-Inducible)
  Cloning method: Ligation Independent Cloning
Terms and licenses: Academic/Nonprofit Terms; Industry Terms: Not Available to Industry
Depositor comments: Plasmid for secreted expression in Drosophila cell culture by induction via CuSO4. Insert is an extracellular domain of indicated LRR-RK, C-terminally tagged with Pentameric rat COMP helix, Alkaline Phosphatase (human, placental), Flag, and hexahistidine tags. Insert Protein Sequence: SPDGEALLSFRNAVTRSDSFIHQWRPEDPDPCNWNGVTCDAKTKRVITLNLTYHKIMGPLPPDIGKLDHLRLLMLHNNALYGAIPTALGNCTALEEIHLQSNYFTGPIPAEMGDLPGLQKLDMSSNTLSGPIPASLGQLKKLSNFNVSNNFLVGQIPSDGVLSGFSKNSFIGNLNLCGKHVDVVCQDDSGNPSSHSQSGQNQKKNS
How to cite: FEI1 X037_pECIA14 was a gift from Youssef Belkhadir (Addgene plasmid # 114926 ; http://n2t.net/addgene:114926 ; RRID:Addgene_114926)
